Addgene plasmid #59766: pCAG-T3-hCASeGFP-pA
Purpose: Expresses CAS9-eGFP fusion protein in mammalian cells.
Depositing lab: Wataru Fujii. Depositing organization: The University of Tokyo. Publication: Efficient generation of large-scale genome-modified mice using gRNA and CAS9 endonuclease. Fujii W, Kawasaki K, Sugiura K, Naito K. Nucleic Acids Res. 2013 Aug 30. 10.1093/nar/gkt772 PubMed 23997119.
Backbone
  Vector backbone: pCAGGS
  Total vector size (bp): 10017
  Vector type: Mammalian Expression
Growth in bacteria
  Bacterial resistance: Ampicillin, 100 μg/mL
  Growth temperature: 37°C
  Growth strain: DH5alpha
  Copy number: High Copy
Gene/Insert
  Gene/Insert name: CAS9
  Species: Synthetic
  Insert size (bp): 4188
  Promoter: CAG
  Tag / fusion protein: eGFP (C terminal on insert); Flag (N terminal on insert)
  Cloning method: Restriction Enzyme; 5′ cloning site EcoRI (not destroyed); 3′ cloning site EcoRI (not destroyed)
  Sequencing primers: 5′ CGTCCCCTTCTCCCTCTC; 3′ ATTTTTGGCAGAGGGAAAAAG
Resource information
  A portion of this plasmid was derived from a plasmid made by: The human codon-optimized hCas9 insert in this vector was amplified from plasmid hCas9 (George Church; Addgene #41815).
Terms and licenses: Academic/Nonprofit Terms; Industry Terms: Not Available to Industry
Depositor comments: The eGFP ORF was inserted into C-terminal of CAS9 ORF of pCAG-T3-hCAS-pA (Addgene Plasmid #48625). For the in vitro synthesis of CAS9 mRNAs, the vector was linearized by SphI and in-vitro transcribed using T3-RNA-polymerase (Promega) in the presence of m7G(5′)ppp(5′)G to synthesize capped RNA. The Tbpl1 3′UTR 95 nucleotide polyA tail at the 3' end of the insert allows in vitro transcribed mRNA from this plasmid to be used directly for microinjection into animal embryos or oocytes without additional polyadenylation treatment. The CAG promoter in this plasmid also allows it to be used as a CAS9eGFP-expression vector.
How to cite: pCAG-T3-hCASeGFP-pA was a gift from Wataru Fujii (Addgene plasmid # 59766 ; http://n2t.net/addgene:59766 ; RRID:Addgene_59766)
