[The description below was written by a language model from this plasmid's Addgene catalogue record and pLannotate feature annotations shown in this document.]
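Description:
pCAG-T3-hCASeGFP-pA is a roughly 10 kb mammalian expression plasmid built on the pCAGGS backbone that serves two roles: direct expression of a Cas9-eGFP fusion in mammalian cells, and a template for in vitro synthesis of the corresponding mRNA. It is maintained in E. coli through a high-copy ColE1/pUC-type origin and selected with ampicillin via the β-lactamase gene. The backbone also carries an SV40 origin and SV40 poly(A) signal along with remnants of lac regulatory sequence. The annotated sequence is labelled a partial NGS result of 10,010 nt, close to the catalogued size.

The payload is a human codon-optimized Streptococcus pyogenes Cas9 open reading frame, amplified from an earlier hCas9 plasmid, carrying an N-terminal Flag tag and fused at its C terminus to eGFP so that nuclease expression can be followed by green fluorescence. It derives from the parent construct pCAG-T3-hCAS-pA by insertion of the eGFP coding sequence. Transcription in cells is driven by the CAG promoter, annotated here as the CMV enhancer, chicken β-actin promoter and chimeric intron, and is terminated by the rabbit β-globin poly(A) signal.

A bacteriophage T3 promoter sits between the CAG intron and the coding sequence, so the linearized plasmid can be transcribed with T3 RNA polymerase to make capped RNA. According to the depositor, a Tbpl1 3′UTR and an encoded 95-nucleotide poly(A) tract follow the insert, although the automated annotation does not label them. This lets the transcript be microinjected into animal embryos or oocytes without separate polyadenylation. The associated work concerns generating genome-modified mice with gRNA and Cas9.
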