Features (pLannotate 1.2.2; 22 found; start..end, strand, type, name):
      5..384     +  enhancer       CMV enhancer: human cytomegalovirus immediate early enhancer
    386..661     +  promoter       chicken β-actin promoter: No description available
    662..1678    +  intron         chimeric intron: chimera between introns from chicken β-actin and rabbit β-globin
   1764..1782    +  promoter       T3 promoter: promoter for bacteriophage T3 RNA polymerase
   1795..1823    +  misc_feature   MCS (fragment): pBluescript multiple cloning site
   1843..1869    +  CDS            3xFLAG (fragment): three tandem FLAG® epitope tags
   1921..6021    +  CDS            Cas9: Cas9 (Csn1) endonuclease from the Streptococcus pyogenes Type II CRISPR/Cas system generates RNA-guided double strand breaks in DNA
   6028..6741    +  CDS            EGFP: EGFP is a basic (constitutively fluorescent) green fluorescent protein published in 1996, derived from Aequorea victoria. It is reported to be a rapidly-maturing weak dimer with moderate acid sensitivity.
   6847..6868    +  promoter       TEF1 promoter (fragment): S. cerevisiae TEF1; promoter for EF-1α
   6949..7026    +  CDS            HBB (fragment): HBB_PONPY - Experimental evidence at transcript level: Swiss-Prot protein existence level 2. Involved in oxygen transport from the lung to the various peripheral tissues. From Pongo pygmaeus (Bornean orangutan).
   7097..7152    +  polyA_signal   β-globin poly(A) signal: rabbit β-globin polyadenylation signal (Gil and Proudfoot, 1987)
   7537..7553    -  protein_bind   lac operator: The lac repressor binds to the lac operator to inhibit transcription in E. coli. This inhibition can be relieved by adding lactose or isopropyl-β-D-thiogalactopyranoside (IPTG). lac repressor encoded by lacI
   7561..7591    -  promoter       lac promoter: promoter for the E. coli lac operon
   7606..7627    -  protein_bind   CAP binding site: CAP binding activates transcription in the presence of cAMP. E. coli catabolite activator protein
   7640..7679    -  CDS            lacI (fragment): lac repressor; lacI; The lac repressor binds to the lac operator to inhibit transcription in E. coli. This inhibition can be relieved by adding lactose or isopropyl-β-D-thiogalactopyranoside (IPTG).
   7686..7708    +  promoter       SV40 promoter (fragment): SV40 enhancer and early promoter
   7732..7867    +  rep_origin     SV40 ori: SV40 origin of replication
   7887..8021    +  polyA_signal   SV40 poly(A) signal: SV40 polyadenylation signal
   8023..8077    -  CDS            lacI (fragment): lac repressor; lacI; The lac repressor binds to the lac operator to inhibit transcription in E. coli. This inhibition can be relieved by adding lactose or isopropyl-β-D-thiogalactopyranoside (IPTG).
   8260..8848    -  rep_origin     ori: high-copy-number ColE1/pMB1/pBR322/pUC origin of replication
   9019..9879    -  CDS            AmpR: β-lactamase; bla; confers resistance to ampicillin, carbenicillin, and related antibiotics
   9880..9984    -  promoter       AmpR promoter: bla
>Addgene plasmid #59766 | pCAG-T3-hCASeGFP-pA | addgene full sequence | sequence record 307166 | Addgene Partial NGS Result
GGTCGACATTGATTATTGACTAGTTATTAATAGTAATCAATTACGGGGTCATTAGTTCATAGCCCATATA
TGGAGTTCCGCGTTACATAACTTACGGTAAATGGCCCGCCTGGCTGACCGCCCAACGACCCCCGCCCATT
GACGTCAATAATGACGTATGTTCCCATAGTAACGCCAATAGGGACTTTCCATTGACGTCAATGGGTGGAG
TATTTACGGTAAACTGCCCACTTGGCAGTACATCAAGTGTATCATATGCCAAGTACGCCCCCTATTGACG
TCAATGACGGTAAATGGCCCGCCTGGCATTATGCCCAGTACATGACCTTATGGGACTTTCCTACTTGGCA
GTACATCTACGTATTAGTCATCGCTATTACCATGGTCGAGGTGAGCCCCACGTTCTGCTTCACTCTCCCC
ATCTCCCCCCCCTCCCCACCCCCAATTTTGTATTTATTTATTTTTTAATTATTTTGTGCAGCGATGGGGG
CGGGGGGGGGGGGGGGGCGCGCCGGGGGGGGGGGGGGGGGGCGGGGGGCGGGGCGGGGCGAGGCGGAGAG
GTGCGGCGGCAGCCAATCAGAGCGGCGCGCTCCGAAAGTTTCCTTTTATGGCGAGGCGGCGGCGGCGGCG
GCCCTATAAAAAGCGAAGCGCGCGGCGGGCGGGAGTCGCTGCGCGCTGCCTTCGCCCCGTGCCCCGCTCC
GCCGCCGCCTCGCGCCGCCCGCCCCGGCTCTGACTGACCGCGTTACTCCCACAGGTGAGCGGGCGGGACG
GCCCTTCTCCTCCGGGCTGTAATTAGCGCTTGGTTTAATGACGGCTTGTTTCTTTTCTGTGGCTGCGTGA
AAGCCTTGAGGGGCTCCGGGAGGGCCCTTTGTGCGGGGGGAGCGGCTCGGGGGGTGCGTGCGTGTGTGTG
TGCGTGGGGAGCGCCGCGTGCGGCTCCGCGCTGCCCGGCGGCTGTGAGCGCTGCGGGCGCGGCGCGGGGC
TTTGTGCGCTCCGCAGTGTGCGCGAGGGGAGCGCGGCCGGGGGCGGTGCCCCGCGGTGCGGGGGGGGCTG
CGAGGGGAACAAAGGCTGCGTGCGGGGTGTGTGCGTGGGGGGGTGAGCAGGGGGTGTGGGCGCGTCGGTC
GGGCTGCAACCCCCCCTGCACCCCCCTCCCCGAGTTGCTGAGCACGGCCCGGCTTCGGGTGCGGGGCTCC
GTACGGGGCGTGGCGCGGGGCTCGCCGTGCCGGGCGGGGGGTGGCGGCAGGTGGGGGTGCCGGGCGGGGC
GGGGCCGCCTCGGGCCGGGGGGGGCTCGGGGGGGGGGCGCGGCGGCCCCCGGAGCGCCGGCGGCTGTCGA
GGCGCGGCGAGCCGCAGCCATTGCCTTTTATGGTAATCGTGCGAGAGGGCGCAGGGACTTCCTTTGTCCC
AAATCTGTGCGGAGCCGAAATCTGGGAGGCGCCGCCGCACCCCCTCTAGCGGGCGCGGGGCGAAGCGGTG
CGGCGCCGGCAGGAAGGAAATGGGCGGGGAGGGCCTTCGTGCGTCGCCGCGCCGCCGTCCCCTTCTCCCT
CTCCAGCCTCGGGGCTGTCCGCGGGGGGACGGCTGCCTTCGGGGGGGACGGGGCAGGGCGGGGTTCGGCT
TCTGGCGTGTGACCGGCGGCTCTAGAGCCTCTGCTAACCATGTTCATGCCTTCTTCTTTTTCCTACAGCT
CCTGGGCAACGTGCTGGTTATTGTGCTGTCTCGGGCAACGTGCTGGTTATTGTGCTGTCTCATCATTTTG
GCAAAGAATTCGAAATTAACCCTCACTAAAGGGAACAAAAGCTGGAGCTCCACCGCGGTGGCGGCCGCTC
TAGCCCGGGCGGATCCACCATGGATTACAAGGATGACGACGATAAGATCATGGCCCCAAAGAAGAAGCGG
AAGGTCGGTATCCACGGAGTCCCAGCAGCCGACAAGAAGTACTCCATTGGGCTCGATATCGGCACAAACA
GCGTCGGCTGGGCCGTCATTACGGACGAGTACAAGGTGCCGAGCAAAAAATTCAAAGTTCTGGGCAATAC
CGATCGCCACAGCATAAAGAAGAACCTCATTGGCGCCCTCCTGTTCGACTCCGGGGAGACGGCCGAAGCC
ACGCGGCTCAAAAGAACAGCACGGCGCAGATATACCCGCAGAAAGAATCGGATCTGCTACCTGCAGGAGA
TCTTTAGTAATGAGATGGCTAAGGTGGATGACTCTTTCTTCCATAGGCTGGAGGAGTCCTTTTTGGTGGA
GGAGGATAAAAAGCACGAGCGCCACCCAATCTTTGGCAATATCGTGGACGAGGTGGCGTACCATGAAAAG
TACCCAACCATATATCATCTGAGGAAGAAGCTTGTAGACAGTACTGATAAGGCTGACTTGCGGTTGATCT
ATCTCGCGCTGGCGCATATGATCAAATTTCGGGGACACTTCCTCATCGAGGGGGACCTGAACCCAGACAA
CAGCGATGTCGACAAACTCTTTATCCAACTGGTTCAGACTTACAATCAGCTTTTCGAAGAGAACCCGATC
AACGCATCCGGAGTTGACGCCAAAGCAATCCTGAGCGCTAGGCTGTCCAAATCCCGGCGGCTCGAAAACC
TCATCGCACAGCTCCCTGGGGAGAAGAAGAACGGCCTGTTTGGTAATCTTATCGCCCTGTCACTCGGGCT
GACCCCCAACTTTAAATCTAACTTCGACCTGGCCGAAGATGCCAAGCTTCAACTGAGCAAAGACACCTAC
GATGATGATCTCGACAATCTGCTGGCCCAGATCGGCGACCAGTACGCAGACCTTTTTTTGGCGGCAAAGA
ACCTGTCAGACGCCATTCTGCTGAGTGATATTCTGCGAGTGAACACGGAGATCACCAAAGCTCCGCTGAG
CGCTAGTATGATCAAGCGCTATGATGAGCACCACCAAGACTTGACTTTGCTGAAGGCCCTTGTCAGACAG
CAACTGCCTGAGAAGTACAAGGAAATTTTCTTCGATCAGTCTAAAAATGGCTACGCCGGATACATTGACG
GCGGAGCAAGCCAGGAGGAATTTTACAAATTTATTAAGCCCATCTTGGAAAAAATGGACGGCACCGAGGA
GCTGCTGGTAAAGCTTAACAGAGAAGATCTGTTGCGCAAACAGCGCACTTTCGACAATGGAAGCATCCCC
CACCAGATTCACCTGGGCGAACTGCACGCTATCCTCAGGCGGCAAGAGGATTTCTACCCCTTTTTGAAAG
ATAACAGGGAAAAGATTGAGAAAATCCTCACATTTCGGATACCCTACTATGTAGGCCCCCTCGCCCGGGG
AAATTCCAGATTCGCGTGGATGACTCGCAAATCAGAAGAGACCATCACTCCCTGGAACTTCGAGGAAGTC
GTGGATAAGGGGGCCTCTGCCCAGTCCTTCATCGAAAGGATGACTAACTTTGATAAAAATCTGCCTAACG
AAAAGGTGCTTCCTAAACACTCTCTGCTGTACGAGTACTTCACAGTTTATAACGAGCTCACCAAGGTCAA
ATACGTCACAGAAGGGATGAGAAAGCCAGCATTCCTGTCTGGAGAGCAGAAGAAAGCTATCGTGGACCTC
CTCTTCAAGACGAACCGGAAAGTTACCGTGAAACAGCTCAAAGAAGACTATTTCAAAAAGATTGAATGTT
TCGACTCTGTTGAAATCAGCGGAGTGGAGGATCGCTTCAACGCATCCCTGGGAACGTATCACGATCTCCT
GAAAATCATTAAAGACAAGGACTTCCTGGACAATGAGGAGAACGAGGACATTCTTGAGGACATTGTCCTC
ACCCTTACGTTGTTTGAAGATAGGGAGATGATTGAAGAACGCTTGAAAACTTACGCTCATCTCTTCGACG
ACAAAGTCATGAAACAGCTCAAGAGGCGCCGATATACAGGATGGGGGCGGCTGTCAAGAAAACTGATCAA
TGGGATCCGAGACAAGCAGAGTGGAAAGACAATCCTGGATTTTCTTAAGTCCGATGGATTTGCCAACCGG
AACTTCATGCAGTTGATCCATGATGACTCTCTCACCTTTAAGGAGGACATCCAGAAAGCACAAGTTTCTG
GCCAGGGGGACAGTCTTCACGAGCACATCGCTAATCTTGCAGGTAGCCCAGCTATCAAAAAGGGAATACT
GCAGACCGTTAAGGTCGTGGATGAACTCGTCAAAGTAATGGGAAGGCATAAGCCCGAGAATATCGTTATC
GAGATGGCCCGAGAGAACCAAACTACCCAGAAGGGACAGAAGAACAGTAGGGAAAGGATGAAGAGGATTG
AAGAGGGTATAAAAGAACTGGGGTCCCAAATCCTTAAGGAACACCCAGTTGAAAACACCCAGCTTCAGAA
TGAGAAGCTCTACCTGTACTACCTGCAGAACGGCAGGGACATGTACGTGGATCAGGAACTGGACATCAAT
CGGCTCTCCGACTACGACGTGGATCATATCGTGCCCCAGTCTTTTCTCAAAGATGATTCTATTGATAATA
AAGTGTTGACAAGATCCGATAAAAATAGAGGGAAGAGTGATAACGTCCCCTCAGAAGAAGTTGTCAAGAA
AATGAAAAATTATTGGCGGCAGCTGCTGAACGCCAAACTGATCACACAACGGAAGTTCGATAATCTGACT
AAGGCTGAACGAGGTGGCCTGTCTGAGTTGGATAAAGCCGGCTTCATCAAAAGGCAGCTTGTTGAGACAC
GCCAGATCACCAAGCACGTGGCCCAAATTCTCGATTCACGCATGAACACCAAGTACGATGAAAATGACAA
ACTGATTCGAGAGGTGAAAGTTATTACTCTGAAGTCTAAGCTGGTCTCAGATTTCAGAAAGGACTTTCAG
TTTTATAAGGTGAGAGAGATCAACAATTACCACCATGCGCATGATGCCTACCTGAATGCAGTGGTAGGCA
CTGCACTTATCAAAAAATATCCCAAGCTTGAATCTGAATTTGTTTACGGAGACTATAAAGTGTACGATGT
TAGGAAAATGATCGCAAAGTCTGAGCAGGAAATAGGCAAGGCCACCGCTAAGTACTTCTTTTACAGCAAT
ATTATGAATTTTTTCAAGACCGAGATTACACTGGCCAATGGAGAGATTCGGAAGCGACCACTTATCGAAA
CAAACGGAGAAACAGGAGAAATCGTGTGGGACAAGGGTAGGGATTTCGCGACAGTCCGGAAGGTCCTGTC
CATGCCGCAGGTGAACATCGTTAAAAAGACCGAAGTACAGACCGGAGGCTTCTCCAAGGAAAGTATCCTC
CCGAAAAGGAACAGCGACAAGCTGATCGCACGCAAAAAAGATTGGGACCCCAAGAAATACGGCGGATTCG
ATTCTCCTACAGTCGCTTACAGTGTACTGGTTGTGGCCAAAGTGGAGAAAGGGAAGTCTAAAAAACTCAA
AAGCGTCAAGGAACTGCTGGGCATCACAATCATGGAGCGATCAAGCTTCGAAAAAAACCCCATCGACTTT
CTCGAGGCGAAAGGATATAAAGAGGTCAAAAAAGACCTCATCATTAAGCTTCCCAAGTACTCTCTCTTTG
AGCTTGAAAACGGCCGGAAACGAATGCTCGCTAGTGCGGGCGAGCTGCAGAAAGGTAACGAGCTGGCACT
GCCCTCTAAATACGTTAATTTCTTGTATCTGGCCAGCCACTATGAAAAGCTCAAAGGGTCTCCCGAAGAT
AATGAGCAGAAGCAGCTGTTCGTGGAACAACACAAACACTACCTTGATGAGATCATCGAGCAAATAAGCG
AATTCTCCAAAAGAGTGATCCTCGCCGACGCTAACCTCGATAAGGTGCTTTCTGCTTACAATAAGCACAG
GGATAAGCCCATCAGGGAGCAGGCAGAAAACATTATCCACTTGTTTACTCTGACCAACTTGGGCGCGCCT
GCAGCCTTCAAGTACTTCGACACCACCATAGACAGAAAGCGGTACACCTCTACAAAGGAGGTCCTGGACG
CCACACTGATTCATCAGTCAATTACGGGGCTCTATGAAACAAGAATCGACCTCTCTCAGCTCGGTGGAGA
CGCTAGAGTGAGCAAGGGCGAGGAGCTGTTCACCGGGGTGGTGCCCATCCTGGTCGAGCTGGACGGCGAC
GTAAACGGCCACAAGTTCAGCGTGTCCGGCGAGGGCGAGGGCGATGCCACCTACGGCAAGCTGACCCTGA
AGTTCATCTGCACCACCGGCAAGCTGCCCGTGCCCTGGCCCACCCTCGTGACCACCCTGACCTACGGCGT
GCAGTGCTTCAGCCGCTACCCCGACCACATGAAGCAGCACGACTTCTTCAAGTCCGCCATGCCCGAAGGC
TACGTCCAGGAGCGCACCATCTTCTTCAAGGACGACGGCAACTACAAGACCCGCGCCGAGGTGAAGTTCG
AGGGCGACACCCTGGTGAACCGCATCGAGCTGAAGGGCATCGACTTCAAGGAGGACGGCAACATCCTGGG
GCACAAGCTGGAGTACAACTACAACAGCCACAACGTCTATATCATGGCCGACAAGCAGAAGAACGGCATC
AAGGTGAACTTCAAGATCCGCCACAACATCGAGGACGGCAGCGTGCAGCTCGCCGACCACTACCAGCAGA
ACACCCCCATCGGCGACGGCCCCGTGCTGCTGCCCGACAACCACTACCTGAGCACCCAGTCCGCCCTGAG
CAAAGACCCCAACGAGAAGCGCGATCACATGGTCCTGCTGGAGTTCGTGACCGCCGCCGGGATCACTCTC
GGCATGGACGAGCTGTACAAGTCTAGCAGGGCTGACCCCAAGAAGAAGAGGAAGGTGTGAATCGATGGTA
CCTATGGGCACCAAAGAACCTGTAAACGTTATCTTTTTAAATTGAATGTGCACAAATAAAAGTTTGGAAA
AGAAAAAAAAAAAAAAAAAAAAAAAAAAAAAAAAAAAAAAAAAAAAAAAAAAAAAAAAAAAAAACTCGAG
GTAGCATGCAAGTGTACGGAATTCACTCCTCAGGTGCAGGCTGCCTATCAGAAGGTGGTGGCTGGTGTGG
CCAATGCCCTGGCTCACAAATACCACTGAGATCTTTTTCCCTCTGCCAAAAATTATGGGGACATCATGAA
GCCCCTTGAGCATCTGACTTCTGGCTAATAAAGGAAATTTATTTTCATTGCAATAGTGTGTTGGAATTTT
TTGTGTCTCTCACTCGGAAGGACATATGGGAGGGCAAATCATTTAAAACATCAGAATGAGTATTTGGTTT
AGAGTTTGGCAACATATGCCCATATGCTGGCTGCCATGAACAAAGGTTGGCTATAAAGAGGTCATCAGTA
TATGAAACAGCCCCCTGCTGTCCATTCCTTATTCCATAGAAAAGCCTTGACTTGAGGTTAGATTTTTTTT
ATATTTTGTTTTGTGTTATTTTTTTCTTTAACATCCCTAAAATTTTCCTTACATGTTTTACTAGCCAGAT
TTTTCCTCCTCTCCTGACTACTCCCAGTCATAGCTGTCCCTCTTCTCTTATGGAGATCCCTCGACCTGCA
GCCCAAGCTTGGCGTAATCATGGTCATAGCTGTTTCCTGTGTGAAATTGTTATCCGCTCACAATTCCACA
CAACATACGAGCCGGAAGCATAAAGTGTAAAGCCTGGGGTGCCTAATGAGTGAGCTAACTCACATTAATT
GCGTTGCGCTCACTGCCCGCTTTCCAGTCGGGAAACCTGTCGTGCCAGCGGATCCGCATCTCAATTAGTC
AGCAACCATAGTCCCGCCCCTAACTCCGCCCATCCCGCCCCTAACTCCGCCCAGTTCCGCCCATTCTCCG
CCCCATGGCTGACTAATTTTTTTTATTTATGCAGAGGCCGAGGCCGCCTCGGCCTCTGAGCTATTCCAGA
AGTAGTGAGGAGGCTTTTTTGGAGGCCTAGGCTTTTGCAAAAAGCTAACTTGTTTATTGCAGCTTATAAT
GGTTACAAATAAAGCAATAGCATCACAAATTTCACAAATAAAGCATTTTTTTCACTGCATTCTAGTTGTG
GTTTGTCCAAACTCATCAATGTATCTTATCATGTCTGGATCCGCTGCATTAATGAATCGGCCAACGCGCG
GGGAGAGGCGGTTTGCGTATTGGGCGCTCTTCCGCTTCCTCGCTCACTGACTCGCTGCGCTCGGTCGTTC
GGCTGCGGCGAGCGGTATCAGCTCACTCAAAGGCGGTAATACGGTTATCCACAGAATCAGGGGATAACGC
AGGAAAGAACATGTGAGCAAAAGGCCAGCAAAAGGCCAGGAACCGTAAAAAGGCCGCGTTGCTGGCGTTT
TTCCATAGGCTCCGCCCCCCTGACGAGCATCACAAAAATCGACGCTCAAGTCAGAGGTGGCGAAACCCGA
CAGGACTATAAAGATACCAGGCGTTTCCCCCTGGAAGCTCCCTCGTGCGCTCTCCTGTTCCGACCCTGCC
GCTTACCGGATACCTGTCCGCCTTTCTCCCTTCGGGAAGCGTGGCGCTTTCTCATAGCTCACGCTGTAGG
TATCTCAGTTCGGTGTAGGTCGTTCGCTCCAAGCTGGGCTGTGTGCACGAACCCCCCGTTCAGCCCGACC
GCTGCGCCTTATCCGGTAACTATCGTCTTGAGTCCAACCCGGTAAGACACGACTTATCGCCACTGGCAGC
AGCCACTGGTAACAGGATTAGCAGAGCGAGGTATGTAGGCGGTGCTACAGAGTTCTTGAAGTGGTGGCCT
AACTACGGCTACACTAGAAGAACAGTATTTGGTATCTGCGCTCTGCTGAAGCCAGTTACCTTCGGAAAAA
GAGTTGGTAGCTCTTGATCCGGCAAACAAACCACCGCTGGTAGCGGTGGTTTTTTTGTTTGCAAGCAGCA
GATTACGCGCAGAAAAAAAGGATCTCAAGAAGATCCTTTGATCTTTTCTACGGGGTCTGACGCTCAGTGG
AACGAAAACTCACGTTAAGGGATTTTGGTCATGAGATTATCAAAAAGGATCTTCACCTAGATCCTTTTAA
ATTAAAAATGAAGTTTTAAATCAATCTAAAGTATATATGAGTAAACTTGGTCTGACAGTTACCAATGCTT
AATCAGTGAGGCACCTATCTCAGCGATCTGTCTATTTCGTTCATCCATAGTTGCCTGACTCCCCGTCGTG
TAGATAACTACGATACGGGAGGGCTTACCATCTGGCCCCAGTGCTGCAATGATACCGCGAGACCCACGCT
CACCGGCTCCAGATTTATCAGCAATAAACCAGCCAGCCGGAAGGGCCGAGCGCAGAAGTGGTCCTGCAAC
TTTATCCGCCTCCATCCAGTCTATTAATTGTTGCCGGGAAGCTAGAGTAAGTAGTTCGCCAGTTAATAGT
TTGCGCAACGTTGTTGCCATTGCTACAGGCATCGTGGTGTCACGCTCGTCGTTTGGTATGGCTTCATTCA
GCTCCGGTTCCCAACGATCAAGGCGAGTTACATGATCCCCCATGTTGTGCAAAAAAGCGGTTAGCTCCTT
CGGTCCTCCGATCGTTGTCAGAAGTAAGTTGGCCGCAGTGTTATCACTCATGGTTATGGCAGCACTGCAT
AATTCTCTTACTGTCATGCCATCCGTAAGATGCTTTTCTGTGACTGGTGAGTACTCAACCAAGTCATTCT
GAGAATAGTGTATGCGGCGACCGAGTTGCTCTTGCCCGGCGTCAATACGGGATAATACCGCGCCACATAG
CAGAACTTTAAAAGTGCTCATCATTGGAAAACGTTCTTCGGGGCGAAAACTCTCAAGGATCTTACCGCTG
TTGAGATCCAGTTCGATGTAACCCACTCGTGCACCCAACTGATCTTCAGCATCTTTTACTTTCACCAGCG
TTTCTGGGTGAGCAAAAACAGGAAGGCAAAATGCCGCAAAAAAGGGAATAAGGGCGACACGGAAATGTTG
AATACTCATACTCTTCCTTTTTCAATATTATTGAAGCATTTATCAGGGTTATTGTCTCATGAGCGGATAC
ATATTTGAATGTATTTAGAAAAATAAACAAATAGGGGTTCCGCGCACATTTCCCCGAAAAGTGCCACCTG
