>Addgene plasmid #59766 | pCAG-T3-hCASeGFP-pA | depositor partial sequence | sequence record 94077 | pCAG-T3-hCASeGFP-pA sequence 5209 bps
AATTAACCCTCACTAAAGGGAACAAAAGCTGGAGCTCCACCGCGGTGGCGGCCGCTCTAGCCCGGGCGGA
TCCACCATGGATTACAAGGATGACGACGATAAGATCATGGCCCCAAAGAAGAAGCGGAAGGTCGGTATCC
ACGGAGTCCCAGCAGCCGACAAGAAGTACTCCATTGGGCTCGATATCGGCACAAACAGCGTCGGCTGGGC
CGTCATTACGGACGAGTACAAGGTGCCGAGCAAAAAATTCAAAGTTCTGGGCAATACCGATCGCCACAGC
ATAAAGAAGAACCTCATTGGCGCCCTCCTGTTCGACTCCGGGGAGACGGCCGAAGCCACGCGGCTCAAAA
GAACAGCACGGCGCAGATATACCCGCAGAAAGAATCGGATCTGCTACCTGCAGGAGATCTTTAGTAATGA
GATGGCTAAGGTGGATGACTCTTTCTTCCATAGGCTGGAGGAGTCCTTTTTGGTGGAGGAGGATAAAAAG
CACGAGCGCCACCCAATCTTTGGCAATATCGTGGACGAGGTGGCGTACCATGAAAAGTACCCAACCATAT
ATCATCTGAGGAAGAAGCTTGTAGACAGTACTGATAAGGCTGACTTGCGGTTGATCTATCTCGCGCTGGC
GCATATGATCAAATTTCGGGGACACTTCCTCATCGAGGGGGACCTGAACCCAGACAACAGCGATGTCGAC
AAACTCTTTATCCAACTGGTTCAGACTTACAATCAGCTTTTCGAAGAGAACCCGATCAACGCATCCGGAG
TTGACGCCAAAGCAATCCTGAGCGCTAGGCTGTCCAAATCCCGGCGGCTCGAAAACCTCATCGCACAGCT
CCCTGGGGAGAAGAAGAACGGCCTGTTTGGTAATCTTATCGCCCTGTCACTCGGGCTGACCCCCAACTTT
AAATCTAACTTCGACCTGGCCGAAGATGCCAAGCTTCAACTGAGCAAAGACACCTACGATGATGATCTCG
ACAATCTGCTGGCCCAGATCGGCGACCAGTACGCAGACCTTTTTTTGGCGGCAAAGAACCTGTCAGACGC
CATTCTGCTGAGTGATATTCTGCGAGTGAACACGGAGATCACCAAAGCTCCGCTGAGCGCTAGTATGATC
AAGCGCTATGATGAGCACCACCAAGACTTGACTTTGCTGAAGGCCCTTGTCAGACAGCAACTGCCTGAGA
AGTACAAGGAAATTTTCTTCGATCAGTCTAAAAATGGCTACGCCGGATACATTGACGGCGGAGCAAGCCA
GGAGGAATTTTACAAATTTATTAAGCCCATCTTGGAAAAAATGGACGGCACCGAGGAGCTGCTGGTAAAG
CTTAACAGAGAAGATCTGTTGCGCAAACAGCGCACTTTCGACAATGGAAGCATCCCCCACCAGATTCACC
TGGGCGAACTGCACGCTATCCTCAGGCGGCAAGAGGATTTCTACCCCTTTTTGAAAGATAACAGGGAAAA
GATTGAGAAAATCCTCACATTTCGGATACCCTACTATGTAGGCCCCCTCGCCCGGGGAAATTCCAGATTC
GCGTGGATGACTCGCAAATCAGAAGAGACCATCACTCCCTGGAACTTCGAGGAAGTCGTGGATAAGGGGG
CCTCTGCCCAGTCCTTCATCGAAAGGATGACTAACTTTGATAAAAATCTGCCTAACGAAAAGGTGCTTCC
TAAACACTCTCTGCTGTACGAGTACTTCACAGTTTATAACGAGCTCACCAAGGTCAAATACGTCACAGAA
GGGATGAGAAAGCCAGCATTCCTGTCTGGAGAGCAGAAGAAAGCTATCGTGGACCTCCTCTTCAAGACGA
ACCGGAAAGTTACCGTGAAACAGCTCAAAGAAGACTATTTCAAAAAGATTGAATGTTTCGACTCTGTTGA
AATCAGCGGAGTGGAGGATCGCTTCAACGCATCCCTGGGAACGTATCACGATCTCCTGAAAATCATTAAA
GACAAGGACTTCCTGGACAATGAGGAGAACGAGGACATTCTTGAGGACATTGTCCTCACCCTTACGTTGT
TTGAAGATAGGGAGATGATTGAAGAACGCTTGAAAACTTACGCTCATCTCTTCGACGACAAAGTCATGAA
ACAGCTCAAGAGGCGCCGATATACAGGATGGGGGCGGCTGTCAAGAAAACTGATCAATGGGATCCGAGAC
AAGCAGAGTGGAAAGACAATCCTGGATTTTCTTAAGTCCGATGGATTTGCCAACCGGAACTTCATGCAGT
TGATCCATGATGACTCTCTCACCTTTAAGGAGGACATCCAGAAAGCACAAGTTTCTGGCCAGGGGGACAG
TCTTCACGAGCACATCGCTAATCTTGCAGGTAGCCCAGCTATCAAAAAGGGAATACTGCAGACCGTTAAG
GTCGTGGATGAACTCGTCAAAGTAATGGGAAGGCATAAGCCCGAGAATATCGTTATCGAGATGGCCCGAG
AGAACCAAACTACCCAGAAGGGACAGAAGAACAGTAGGGAAAGGATGAAGAGGATTGAAGAGGGTATAAA
AGAACTGGGGTCCCAAATCCTTAAGGAACACCCAGTTGAAAACACCCAGCTTCAGAATGAGAAGCTCTAC
CTGTACTACCTGCAGAACGGCAGGGACATGTACGTGGATCAGGAACTGGACATCAATCGGCTCTCCGACT
ACGACGTGGATCATATCGTGCCCCAGTCTTTTCTCAAAGATGATTCTATTGATAATAAAGTGTTGACAAG
ATCCGATAAAAATAGAGGGAAGAGTGATAACGTCCCCTCAGAAGAAGTTGTCAAGAAAATGAAAAATTAT
TGGCGGCAGCTGCTGAACGCCAAACTGATCACACAACGGAAGTTCGATAATCTGACTAAGGCTGAACGAG
GTGGCCTGTCTGAGTTGGATAAAGCCGGCTTCATCAAAAGGCAGCTTGTTGAGACACGCCAGATCACCAA
GCACGTGGCCCAAATTCTCGATTCACGCATGAACACCAAGTACGATGAAAATGACAAACTGATTCGAGAG
GTGAAAGTTATTACTCTGAAGTCTAAGCTGGTCTCAGATTTCAGAAAGGACTTTCAGTTTTATAAGGTGA
GAGAGATCAACAATTACCACCATGCGCATGATGCCTACCTGAATGCAGTGGTAGGCACTGCACTTATCAA
AAAATATCCCAAGCTTGAATCTGAATTTGTTTACGGAGACTATAAAGTGTACGATGTTAGGAAAATGATC
GCAAAGTCTGAGCAGGAAATAGGCAAGGCCACCGCTAAGTACTTCTTTTACAGCAATATTATGAATTTTT
TCAAGACCGAGATTACACTGGCCAATGGAGAGATTCGGAAGCGACCACTTATCGAAACAAACGGAGAAAC
AGGAGAAATCGTGTGGGACAAGGGTAGGGATTTCGCGACAGTCCGGAAGGTCCTGTCCATGCCGCAGGTG
AACATCGTTAAAAAGACCGAAGTACAGACCGGAGGCTTCTCCAAGGAAAGTATCCTCCCGAAAAGGAACA
GCGACAAGCTGATCGCACGCAAAAAAGATTGGGACCCCAAGAAATACGGCGGATTCGATTCTCCTACAGT
CGCTTACAGTGTACTGGTTGTGGCCAAAGTGGAGAAAGGGAAGTCTAAAAAACTCAAAAGCGTCAAGGAA
CTGCTGGGCATCACAATCATGGAGCGATCAAGCTTCGAAAAAAACCCCATCGACTTTCTCGAGGCGAAAG
GATATAAAGAGGTCAAAAAAGACCTCATCATTAAGCTTCCCAAGTACTCTCTCTTTGAGCTTGAAAACGG
CCGGAAACGAATGCTCGCTAGTGCGGGCGAGCTGCAGAAAGGTAACGAGCTGGCACTGCCCTCTAAATAC
GTTAATTTCTTGTATCTGGCCAGCCACTATGAAAAGCTCAAAGGGTCTCCCGAAGATAATGAGCAGAAGC
AGCTGTTCGTGGAACAACACAAACACTACCTTGATGAGATCATCGAGCAAATAAGCGAATTCTCCAAAAG
AGTGATCCTCGCCGACGCTAACCTCGATAAGGTGCTTTCTGCTTACAATAAGCACAGGGATAAGCCCATC
AGGGAGCAGGCAGAAAACATTATCCACTTGTTTACTCTGACCAACTTGGGCGCGCCTGCAGCCTTCAAGT
ACTTCGACACCACCATAGACAGAAAGCGGTACACCTCTACAAAGGAGGTCCTGGACGCCACACTGATTCA
TCAGTCAATTACGGGGCTCTATGAAACAAGAATCGACCTCTCTCAGCTCGGTGGAGACGCTAGAGTGAGC
AAGGGCGAGGAGCTGTTCACCGGGGTGGTGCCCATCCTGGTCGAGCTGGACGGCGACGTAAACGGCCACA
AGTTCAGCGTGTCCGGCGAGGGCGAGGGCGATGCCACCTACGGCAAGCTGACCCTGAAGTTCATCTGCAC
CACCGGCAAGCTGCCCGTGCCCTGGCCCACCCTCGTGACCACCCTGACCTACGGCGTGCAGTGCTTCAGC
CGCTACCCCGACCACATGAAGCAGCACGACTTCTTCAAGTCCGCCATGCCCGAAGGCTACGTCCAGGAGC
GCACCATCTTCTTCAAGGACGACGGCAACTACAAGACCCGCGCCGAGGTGAAGTTCGAGGGCGACACCCT
GGTGAACCGCATCGAGCTGAAGGGCATCGACTTCAAGGAGGACGGCAACATCCTGGGGCACAAGCTGGAG
TACAACTACAACAGCCACAACGTCTATATCATGGCCGACAAGCAGAAGAACGGCATCAAGGTGAACTTCA
AGATCCGCCACAACATCGAGGACGGCAGCGTGCAGCTCGCCGACCACTACCAGCAGAACACCCCCATCGG
CGACGGCCCCGTGCTGCTGCCCGACAACCACTACCTGAGCACCCAGTCCGCCCTGAGCAAAGACCCCAAC
GAGAAGCGCGATCACATGGTCCTGCTGGAGTTCGTGACCGCCGCCGGGATCACTCTCGGCATGGACGAGC
TGTACAAGTCTAGCAGGGCTGACCCCAAGAAGAAGAGGAAGGTGTGAATCGATGGTACCTATGGGCACCA
AAGAACCTGTAAACGTTATCTTTTTAAATTGAATGTGCACAAATAAAAGTTTGGAAAGAAAAAAAAAAAA
AAAAAAAAAAAAAAAAAAAAAAAAAAAAAAAAAAAAAAAAAAAAAAAAAAAAAAAAAAAAAAAAAAAAAA
AAAAAAAAAAAACCCTCGAGGTAGCATGC
