>Addgene plasmid #59766 | pCAG-T3-hCASeGFP-pA | addgene partial sequence | sequence record 116627 | EGFP-N 5'-CGTCGCCGTCCAGCTCGACCAG-3'
GCTCACTCTAGCGTCTCCACCGAGCTGAGAGAGGTCGATTCTTGTTTCATAGAGCCCCGTAATTGACTGA
TGAATCAGTGTGGCGTCCAGGACCTCCTTTGTAGAGGTGTACCGCTTTCTGTCTATGGTGGTGTCGAAGT
ACTTGAAGGCTGCAGGCGCGCCCAAGTTGGTCAGAGTAAACAAGTGGATAATGTTTTCTGCCTGCTCCCT
GATGGGCTTATCCCTGTGCTTATTGTAAGCAGAAAGCACCTTATCGAGGTTAGCGTCGGCGAGGATCACT
CTTTTGGAGAATTCGCTTATTTGCTCGATGATCTCATCAAGGTAGTGTTTGTGTTGTTCCACGAACAGCT
GCTTCTGCTCATTATCTTCGGGAGACCCTTTGAGCTTTTCATAGTGGCTGGCCAGATACAAGAAATTAAC
GTATTTAGAGGGCAGTGCCAGCTCGTTACCTTTCTGCAGCTCGCCCGCACTAGCGAGCATTCGTTTCCGG
CCGTTTTCAAGCTCAAAGAGAGAGTACTTGGGAAGCTTAATGATGAGGTCTTTTTTGACCTCTTTATATC
CTTTCGCCTCGAGAAAGTCGATGGGGTTTTTTTCGAAGCTTGATCGCTCCATGATTGTGATGCCCAGCAG
TTCCTTGACGCTTTTGAGTTTTTTAGACTTCCCTTTCTCCACTTTGGCCACAACC
