>Addgene plasmid #59766 | pCAG-T3-hCASeGFP-pA | addgene partial sequence | sequence record 116893 | T3 5'-GCAATTAACCCTCACTAAAGG-3'
TCTAGCCCGGGCGGATCCACCATGGATTACAAGGATGACGACGATAAGATCATGGCCCCAAAGAAGAAGC
GGAAGGTCGGTATCCACGGAGTCCCAGCAGCCGACAAGAAGTACTCCATTGGGCTCGATATCGGCACAAA
CAGCGTCGGCTGGGCCGTCATTACGGACGAGTACAAGGTGCCGAGCAAAAAATTCAAAGTTCTGGGCAAT
ACCGATCGCCACAGCATAAAGAAGAACCTCATTGGCGCCCTCCTGTTCGACTCCGGGGAGACGGCCGAAG
CCACGCGGCTCAAAAGAACAGCACGGCGCA
